Addgene plasmid #144670: TFORF3194
Purpose: Lentiviral vector for overexpressing transcription factor ORFs with unique 24-bp barcodes. Barcodes facilitate identification of transcription factors in pooled screens.
Depositing lab: Feng Zhang. Depositing organization: Broad Institute. Publication: A transcription factor atlas of directed differentiation. Joung J, Ma S, Tay T, Geiger-Schuller KR, Kirchgatterer PC, Verdine VK, Guo B, Arias-Garcia MA, Allen WE, Singh A, Kuksenko O, Abudayyeh OO, Gootenberg JS, Fu Z, Macrae RK, Buenrostro JD, Regev A, Zhang F. Cell. 2023 Jan 5;186(1):209-229.e26. doi: 10.1016/j.cell.2022.11.026. PubMed 36608654.
Backbone
  Vector backbone: pLX_TRC317
  Backbone manufacturer: Broad Institute Genetic Perturbation Platform
  Backbone size w/o insert (bp): 8264
  Vector type: Mammalian Expression, Lentiviral
  Selectable markers: Puromycin
Growth in bacteria
  Bacterial resistance: Ampicillin, 100 μg/mL
  Growth temperature: 37°C
  Growth strain: NEB Stable
  Copy number: High Copy
Gene/Insert
  Gene/Insert name: TLX3
  Species: H. sapiens (human)
  Insert size (bp): 1079
  Entrez Gene: TLX3 (a.k.a. HOX11L2, RNX)
  Promoter: EF1a
  Tag / fusion protein: V5 (C terminal on insert)
  Cloning method: Gateway Cloning
  Sequencing primers: 5′ GGGTGGAGACTGAAGTTAGGCCAG; 3′ CACATAGCGTAAAAGGAGCAACATAG
Resource information
  A portion of this plasmid was derived from a plasmid made by: Broad Institute Genetic Perturbation Platform
Terms and licenses: Academic/Nonprofit Terms; Industry Terms: Not Available to Industry
Depositor comments: NM_021025.3 Please test multiple small colonies in case of plasmid recombination. To make this collection available in a timely manner, a portion of this collection was not fully sequenced by Addgene. If an Addgene verified full plasmid sequence is not available, please contact us prior to placing an order to request the full sequence.
How to cite: TFORF3194 was a gift from Feng Zhang (Addgene plasmid # 144670 ; http://n2t.net/addgene:144670 ; RRID:Addgene_144670)
