[The description below was written by a language model from this plasmid's Addgene catalogue record and pLannotate feature annotations shown in this document.]
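Description:
TFORF3194 is a third-generation, self-inactivating lentiviral expression plasmid built on the pLX_TRC317 backbone. It carries the human transcription factor TLX3 (also known as HOX11L2 or RNX) as one member of a barcoded transcription factor ORF collection. It is propagated in E. coli through a high-copy ColE1/pUC-type origin with ampicillin selection (AmpR). An f1 origin and remnants of a lac/lacZα cloning region with T7 and T3 promoters are also present in the bacterial backbone. The depositor notes that the plasmid can recombine, which is common for LTR-containing vectors.

The viral genome is transcribed from an RSV promoter fused to a truncated HIV-1 5' LTR, followed by the Ψ packaging signal with a gag fragment and the RRE for Rev-dependent export. It ends in a ΔU3 3' LTR that inactivates LTR promoter activity after integration. Within this unit, an SV40 early promoter drives a puromycin resistance gene for selecting transduced mammalian cells, and a cPPT/CTS element aids nuclear import of the provirus. Downstream, the EF-1α promoter provides strong constitutive expression of the TLX3 ORF. The ORF was inserted by Gateway cloning, is flanked by attB1 and attB2 sites, and is fused at its C terminus to a V5 epitope tag for detection. A WPRE after the cassette enhances transcript stability and expression.

According to the catalogue entry, each construct in the collection carries a unique 24-bp barcode so that the transcription factor can be identified in pooled overexpression screens, such as those for directed differentiation. The barcode is not annotated in the feature table. The short U6 promoter fragment annotated between the V5 tag and the WPRE is a partial match whose function the record does not explain.
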