Features (pLannotate 1.2.2; 34 found; start..end, strand, type, name):
      1..1179    +  promoter       EF-1α promoter: strong constitutive promoter for human elongation factor EF-1α
   1200..1217    +  protein_bind   attB1 (fragment): mutant version of attB; core recombination site for the Gateway® BP reaction BP Clonase™
   1223..2095    +  CDS            TLX3: TLX3_HUMAN - Also known as HOX11L2. Experimental evidence at protein level: Swiss-Prot protein existence level 1. From Homo sapiens (Human).
   2098..2121    -  protein_bind   attB2: mutant version of attB; recombination site for the Gateway® BP reaction BP Clonase™
   2129..2170    +  CDS            V5 tag: epitope tag from simian virus 5
   2186..2239    +  promoter       U6 promoter (fragment): RNA polymerase III promoter for human U6 snRNA
   2281..2869    +  misc_feature   WPRE: woodchuck hepatitis virus posttranscriptional regulatory element
   2920..2939    +  misc_feature   cPPT/CTS (fragment): central polypurine tract and central termination sequence of HIV-1
   2941..3174    +  LTR            3' LTR (ΔU3): self-inactivating 3' long terminal repeat (LTR) from HIV-1
   3252..3373    +  polyA_signal   SV40 poly(A) signal: SV40 polyadenylation signal
   3413..3548    +  rep_origin     SV40 ori: SV40 origin of replication
   3569..3587    -  promoter       T7 promoter: promoter for bacteriophage T7 RNA polymerase
   3595..3750    +  CDS            lacZα (fragment): LacZα fragment of β-galactosidase; lacZ fragment
   3755..4183    +  rep_origin     f1 ori (sequence partly withheld): f1 bacteriophage origin of replication; arrow indicates direction of (+) strand synthesis
   4236..4340    +  promoter       AmpR promoter: bla
   4341..5201    +  CDS            AmpR: β-lactamase; bla; confers resistance to ampicillin, carbenicillin, and related antibiotics
   5372..5960    +  rep_origin     ori: high-copy-number ColE1/pMB1/pBR322/pUC origin of replication
   6143..6235    +  CDS            lacI (fragment): lac repressor; lacI; The lac repressor binds to the lac operator to inhibit transcription in E. coli. This inhibition can be relieved by adding lactose or isopropyl-β-D-thiogalactopyranoside (IPTG).
   6248..6269    +  protein_bind   CAP binding site: CAP binding activates transcription in the presence of cAMP. E. coli catabolite activator protein
   6284..6314    +  promoter       lac promoter: promoter for the E. coli lac operon
   6322..6338    +  protein_bind   lac operator: The lac repressor binds to the lac operator to inhibit transcription in E. coli. This inhibition can be relieved by adding lactose or isopropyl-β-D-thiogalactopyranoside (IPTG). lac repressor encoded by lacI
   6383..6401    +  promoter       T3 promoter: promoter for bacteriophage T3 RNA polymerase
   6429..6655    +  promoter       RSV promoter: Rous sarcoma virus enhancer/promoter
   6656..6836    +  LTR            5' LTR (truncated): truncated 5' long terminal repeat (LTR) from HIV-1
   6883..7008    +  misc_feature   HIV-1 Ψ: packaging signal of human immunodeficiency virus type 1
   6992..7355    +  CDS            HIV-1 gag (fragment): gag protein from human immunodeficiency virus 1; gag
   7501..7734    +  misc_feature   RRE: The Rev response element (RRE) of HIV-1 allows for Rev-dependent mRNA export from the nucleus to the cytoplasm.
   8111..8137    +  CDS            Rev (fragment): human immunodeficiency virus 1 (HIV-1) Rev protein; rev; enhances nuclear export of unspliced and incompletely spliced viral mRNAs
   8144..8167    +  promoter       SV40 promoter (fragment): SV40 early promoter
   8168..8239    +  promoter       SV40 promoter (fragment): SV40 enhancer and early promoter
   8263..8398    +  rep_origin     SV40 ori: SV40 origin of replication
   8444..9040    +  CDS            PuroR (fragment): puromycin N-acetyltransferase; pac from Streptomyces; confers resistance to puromycin
   9089..9206    +  misc_feature   cPPT/CTS: central polypurine tract and central termination sequence of HIV-1
   9271..9337    +  CDS            small t antigen (fragment): SV40 (simian virus 40) small t antigen
>Addgene plasmid #144670 | TFORF3194 | addgene full sequence | sequence record 350513 | Addgene NGS Result
GGCTCCGGTGCCCGTCAGTGGGCAGAGCGCACATCGCCCACAGTCCCCGAGAAGTTGGGGGGAGGGGTCG
GCAATTGAACCGGTGCCTAGAGAAGGTGGCGCGGGGTAAACTGGGAAAGTGATGTCGTGTACTGGCTCCG
CCTTTTTCCCGAGGGTGGGGGAGAACCGTATATAAGTGCAGTAGTCGCCGTGAACGTTCTTTTTCGCAAC
GGGTTTGCCGCCAGAACACAGGTAAGTGCCGTGTGTGGTTCCCGCGGGCCTGGCCTCTTTACGGGTTATG
GCCCTTGCGTGCCTTGAATTACTTCCACCTGGCTGCAGTACGTGATTCTTGATCCCGAGCTTCGGGTTGG
AAGTGGGTGGGAGAGTTCGAGGCCTTGCGCTTAAGGAGCCCCTTCGCCTCGTGCTTGAGTTGAGGCCTGG
CCTGGGCGCTGGGGCCGCCGCGTGCGAATCTGGTGGCACCTTCGCGCCTGTCTCGCTGCTTTCGATAAGT
CTCTAGCCATTTAAAATTTTTGATGACCTGCTGCGACGCTTTTTTTCTGGCAAGATAGTCTTGTAAATGC
GGGCCAAGATCTGCACACTGGTATTTCGGTTTTTGGGGCCGCGGGCGGCGACGGGGCCCGTGCGTCCCAG
CGCACATGTTCGGCGAGGCGGGGCCTGCGAGCGCGGCCACCGAGAATCGGACGGGGGTAGTCTCAAGCTG
GCCGGCCTGCTCTGGTGCCTGGCCTCGCGCCGCCGTGTATCGCCCCGCCCTGGGCGGCAAGGCTGGCCCG
GTCGGCACCAGTTGCGTGAGCGGAAAGATGGCCGCTTCCCGGCCCTGCTGCAGGGAGCTCAAAATGGAGG
ACGCGGCGCTCGGGAGAGCGGGCGGGTGAGTCACCCACACAAAGGAAAAGGGCCTTTCCGTCCTCAGCCG
TCGCTTCATGTGACTCCACGGAGTACCGGGCGCCGTCCAGGCACCTCGATTAGTTCTCGAGCTTTTGGAG
TACGTCGTCTTTAGGTTGGGGGGAGGGGTTTTATGCGATGGAGTTTCCCCACACTGAGTGGGTGGAGACT
GAAGTTAGGCCAGCTTGGCACTTGATGTAATTCTCCTTGGAATTTGCCCTTTTTGAGTTTGGATCTTGGT
TCATTCTCAAGCCTCAGACAGTGGTTCAAAGTTTTTTTCTTCCATTTCAGGTGTCGTGAGGCTAGCATCG
ATTGATCAACAAGTTTGTACAAAAAAGTTGGCATGGAGGCGCCCGCCAGCGCGCAGACCCCGCACCCGCA
CGAGCCCATCAGCTTCGGCATCGACCAGATCCTTAACAGCCCGGACCAGGACAGCGCACCCGCCCCGCGG
GGCCCCGACGGCGCCAGCTACCTGGGAGGGCCCCCCGGGGGCCGTCCGGGCGCCACATACCCGTCTCTGC
CCGCCTCCTTTGCGGGCCTCGGCGCGCCCTTCGAGGACGCGGGATCTTACAGTGTGAACCTGAGCCTAGC
GCCCGCAGGCGTGATCCGGGTGCCGGCGCACAGGCCGCTGCCCGGGGCCGTGCCACCGCCTCTGCCAAGC
GCGCTACCCGCCATGCCCTCCGTGCCCACGGTCTCCAGCCTTGGCGGTCTCAATTTCCCCTGGATGGAGA
GCAGCCGCCGCTTCGTGAAAGACCGCTTCACAGCGGCGGCCGCACTCACGCCCTTCACCGTGACCCGGCG
CATCGGCCACCCCTACCAGAACCGGACGCCGCCCAAGCGTAAGAAGCCGCGCACGTCCTTTTCCCGGGTG
CAGATCTGCGAGCTGGAAAAGCGCTTCCATCGCCAGAAGTACCTGGCCTCTGCCGAGAGGGCGGCGCTCG
CCAAGTCCCTCAAAATGACGGACGCGCAGGTCAAGACCTGGTTCCAAAACCGGAGGACCAAGTGGCGGCG
GCAGACGGCGGAGGAGCGGGAGGCGGAGCGGCAGCAGGCGAGCCGGCTCATGCTGCAGCTGCAACACGAC
GCCTTCCAAAAGAGCCTCAACGACTCCATCCAGCCTGACCCGCTCTGTCTGCACAACTCGTCACTCTTTG
CTCTGCAGAATCTGCAGCCCTGGGAGGAGGATAGTTCCAAGGTTCCCGCTGTCACCTCCCTGGTGTGCCC
AACTTTCTTGTACAAAGTGGTTGATATCGGTAAGCCTATCCCTAACCCTCTCCTCGGTCTCGATTCTACG
TAGTAATGAACTAGTCCGTAACTTGAAAGTATTTCGATTTCTTGGCTTTATATATCTTGTGGAAAGGACG
ACTGAGAATCGAGCATCCTCACCCAACGCGTTAAGTCGACAATCAACCTCTGGATTACAAAATTTGTGAA
AGATTGACTGGTATTCTTAACTATGTTGCTCCTTTTACGCTATGTGGATACGCTGCTTTAATGCCTTTGT
ATCATGCTATTGCTTCCCGTATGGCTTTCATTTTCTCCTCCTTGTATAAATCCTGGTTGCTGTCTCTTTA
TGAGGAGTTGTGGCCCGTTGTCAGGCAACGTGGCGTGGTGTGCACTGTGTTTGCTGACGCAACCCCCACT
GGTTGGGGCATTGCCACCACCTGTCAGCTCCTTTCCGGGACTTTCGCTTTCCCCCTCCCTATTGCCACGG
CGGAACTCATCGCCGCCTGCCTTGCCCGCTGCTGGACAGGGGCTCGGCTGTTGGGCACTGACAATTCCGT
GGTGTTGTCGGGGAAATCATCGTCCTTTCCTTGGCTGCTCGCCTGTGTTGCCACCTGGATTCTGCGCGGG
ACGTCCTTCTGCTACGTCCCTTCGGCCCTCAATCCAGCGGACCTTCCTTCCCGCGGCCTGCTGCCGGCTC
TGCGGCCTCTTCCGCGTCTTCGCCTTCGCCCTCAGACGAGTCGGATCTCCCTTTGGGCCGCCTCCCCGCG
TCGACTTTAAGACCAATGACTTACAAGGCAGCTGTAGATCTTAGCCACTTTTTAAAAGAAAAGGGGGGAC
TGGAAGGGCTAATTCACTCCCAACGAAGACAAGATCTGCTTTTTGCTTGTACTGGGTCTCTCTGGTTAGA
CCAGATCTGAGCCTGGGAGCTCTCTGGCTAACTAGGGAACCCACTGCTTAAGCCTCAATAAAGCTTGCCT
TGAGTGCTTCAAGTAGTGTGTGCCCGTCTGTTGTGTGACTCTGGTAACTAGAGATCCCTCAGACCCTTTT
AGTCAGTGTGGAAAATCTCTAGCAGTACGTATAGTAGTTCATGTCATCTTATTATTCAGTATTTATAACT
TGCAAAGAAATGAATATCAGAGAGTGAGAGGAACTTGTTTATTGCAGCTTATAATGGTTACAAATAAAGC
AATAGCATCACAAATTTCACAAATAAAGCATTTTTTTCACTGCATTCTAGTTGTGGTTTGTCCAAACTCA
TCAATGTATCTTATCATGTCTGGCTCTAGCTATCCCGCCCCTAACTCCGCCCATCCCGCCCCTAACTCCG
CCCAGTTCCGCCCATTCTCCGCCCCATGGCTGACTAATTTTTTTTATTTATGCAGAGGCCGAGGCCGCCT
CGGCCTCTGAGCTATTCCAGAAGTAGTGAGGAGGCTTTTTTGGAGGCCTAGGGACGTACCCAATTCGCCC
TATAGTGAGTCGTATTACGCGCGCTCACTGGCCGTCGTTTTACAACGTCGTGACTGGGAAAACCCTGGCG
TTACCCAACTTAATCGCCTTGCAGCACATCCCCCTTTCGCCAGCTGGCGTAATAGCGAAGAGGCCCGCAC
CGATCGCCCTTCCCAACAGTTGCGCAGCCTGAATGGCGAATGGG
[124 nt withheld, positions 3755-3878]
C
[91 nt withheld, positions 3880-3970]
A
[49 nt withheld, positions 3972-4020]
CCTTTGACGTTGGAGTCCACGTTCTTT
[37 nt withheld, positions 4048-4084]
ACCCTATCTCGGTCTATTCTTTTGATTTATAAGGGATTTTGCCGATTTCGGCCTATTGGTTAAAAAATGA
GCTGATTTAACAAAAATTTAACGCGAATTTTAACAAAATATTAACGCTTACAATTTAGGTGGCACTTTTC
GGGGAAATGTGCGCGGAACCCCTATTTGTTTATTTTTCTAAATACATTCAAATATGTATCCGCTCATGAG
ACAATAACCCTGATAAATGCTTCAATAATATTGAAAAAGGAAGAGTATGAGTATTCAACATTTCCGTGTC
GCCCTTATTCCCTTTTTTGCGGCATTTTGCCTTCCTGTTTTTGCTCACCCAGAAACGCTGGTGAAAGTAA
AAGATGCTGAAGATCAGTTGGGTGCACGAGTGGGTTACATCGAACTGGATCTCAACAGCGGTAAGATCCT
TGAGAGTTTTCGCCCCGAAGAACGTTTTCCAATGATGAGCACTTTTAAAGTTCTGCTATGTGGCGCGGTA
TTATCCCGTATTGACGCCGGGCAAGAGCAACTCGGTCGCCGCATACACTATTCTCAGAATGACTTGGTTG
AGTACTCACCAGTCACAGAAAAGCATCTTACGGATGGCATGACAGTAAGAGAATTATGCAGTGCTGCCAT
AACCATGAGTGATAACACTGCGGCCAACTTACTTCTGACAACGATCGGAGGACCGAAGGAGCTAACCGCT
TTTTTGCACAACATGGGGGATCATGTAACTCGCCTTGATCGTTGGGAACCGGAGCTGAATGAAGCCATAC
CAAACGACGAGCGTGACACCACGATGCCTGTAGCAATGGCAACAACGTTGCGCAAACTATTAACTGGCGA
ACTACTTACTCTAGCTTCCCGGCAACAATTAATAGACTGGATGGAGGCGGATAAAGTTGCAGGACCACTT
CTGCGCTCGGCCCTTCCGGCTGGCTGGTTTATTGCTGATAAATCTGGAGCCGGTGAGCGTGGGTCTCGCG
GTATCATTGCAGCACTGGGGCCAGATGGTAAGCCCTCCCGTATCGTAGTTATCTACACGACGGGGAGTCA
GGCAACTATGGATGAACGAAATAGACAGATCGCTGAGATAGGTGCCTCACTGATTAAGCATTGGTAACTG
TCAGACCAAGTTTACTCATATATACTTTAGATTGATTTAAAACTTCATTTTTAATTTAAAAGGATCTAGG
TGAAGATCCTTTTTGATAATCTCATGACCAAAATCCCTTAACGTGAGTTTTCGTTCCACTGAGCGTCAGA
CCCCGTAGAAAAGATCAAAGGATCTTCTTGAGATCCTTTTTTTCTGCGCGTAATCTGCTGCTTGCAAACA
AAAAAACCACCGCTACCAGCGGTGGTTTGTTTGCCGGATCAAGAGCTACCAACTCTTTTTCCGAAGGTAA
CTGGCTTCAGCAGAGCGCAGATACCAAATACTGTTCTTCTAGTGTAGCCGTAGTTAGGCCACCACTTCAA
GAACTCTGTAGCACCGCCTACATACCTCGCTCTGCTAATCCTGTTACCAGTGGCTGCTGCCAGTGGCGAT
AAGTCGTGTCTTACCGGGTTGGACTCAAGACGATAGTTACCGGATAAGGCGCAGCGGTCGGGCTGAACGG
GGGGTTCGTGCACACAGCCCAGCTTGGAGCGAACGACCTACACCGAACTGAGATACCTACAGCGTGAGCT
ATGAGAAAGCGCCACGCTTCCCGAAGGGAGAAAGGCGGACAGGTATCCGGTAAGCGGCAGGGTCGGAACA
GGAGAGCGCACGAGGGAGCTTCCAGGGGGAAACGCCTGGTATCTTTATAGTCCTGTCGGGTTTCGCCACC
TCTGACTTGAGCGTCGATTTTTGTGATGCTCGTCAGGGGGGCGGAGCCTATGGAAAAACGCCAGCAACGC
GGCCTTTTTACGGTTCCTGGCCTTTTGCTGGCCTTTTGCTCACATGTTCTTTCCTGCGTTATCCCCTGAT
TCTGTGGATAACCGTATTACCGCCTTTGAGTGAGCTGATACCGCTCGCCGCAGCCGAACGACCGAGCGCA
GCGAGTCAGTGAGCGAGGAAGCGGAAGAGCGCCCAATACGCAAACCGCCTCTCCCCGCGCGTTGGCCGAT
TCATTAATGCAGCTGGCACGACAGGTTTCCCGACTGGAAAGCGGGCAGTGAGCGCAACGCAATTAATGTG
AGTTAGCTCACTCATTAGGCACCCCAGGCTTTACACTTTATGCTTCCGGCTCGTATGTTGTGTGGAATTG
TGAGCGGATAACAATTTCACACAGGAAACAGCTATGACCATGATTACGCCAAGCGCGCAATTAACCCTCA
CTAAAGGGAACAAAAGCTGGAGCTGCAAGCTTAATGTAGTCTTATGCAATACTCTTGTAGTCTTGCAACA
TGGTAACGATGAGTTAGCAACATGCCTTACAAGGAGAGAAAAAGCACCGTGCATGCCGATTGGTGGAAGT
AAGGTGGTACGATCGTGCCTTATTAGGAAGGCAACAGACGGGTCTGACATGGATTGGACGAACCACTGAA
TTGCCGCATTGCAGAGATATTGTATTTAAGTGCCTAGCTCGATACATAAACGGGTCTCTCTGGTTAGACC
AGATCTGAGCCTGGGAGCTCTCTGGCTAACTAGGGAACCCACTGCTTAAGCCTCAATAAAGCTTGCCTTG
AGTGCTTCAAGTAGTGTGTGCCCGTCTGTTGTGTGACTCTGGTAACTAGAGATCCCTCAGACCCTTTTAG
TCAGTGTGGAAAATCTCTAGCAGTGGCGCCCGAACAGGGACTTGAAAGCGAAAGGGAAACCAGAGGAGCT
CTCTCGACGCAGGACTCGGCTTGCTGAAGCGCGCACGGCAAGAGGCGAGGGGCGGCGACTGGTGAGTACG
CCAAAAATTTTGACTAGCGGAGGCTAGAAGGAGAGAGATGGGTGCGAGAGCGTCAGTATTAAGCGGGGGA
GAATTAGATCGCGATGGGAAAAAATTCGGTTAAGGCCAGGGGGAAAGAAAAAATATAAATTAAAACATAT
AGTATGGGCAAGCAGGGAGCTAGAACGATTCGCAGTTAATCCTGGCCTGTTAGAAACATCAGAAGGCTGT
AGACAAATACTGGGACAGCTACAACCATCCCTTCAGACAGGATCAGAAGAACTTAGATCATTATATAATA
CAGTAGCAACCCTCTATTGTGTGCATCAAAGGATAGAGATAAAAGACACCAAGGAAGCTTTAGACAAGAT
AGAGGAAGAGCAAAACAAAAGTAAGACCACCGCACAGCAAGCGGCCGCTGATCTTCAGACCTGGAGGAGG
AGATATGAGGGACAATTGGAGAAGTGAATTATATAAATATAAAGTAGTAAAAATTGAACCATTAGGAGTA
GCACCCACCAAGGCAAAGAGAAGAGTGGTGCAGAGAGAAAAAAGAGCAGTGGGAATAGGAGCTTTGTTCC
TTGGGTTCTTGGGAGCAGCAGGAAGCACTATGGGCGCAGCGTCAATGACGCTGACGGTACAGGCCAGACA
ATTATTGTCTGGTATAGTGCAGCAGCAGAACAATTTGCTGAGGGCTATTGAGGCGCAACAGCATCTGTTG
CAACTCACAGTCTGGGGCATCAAGCAGCTCCAGGCAAGAATCCTGGCTGTGGAAAGATACCTAAAGGATC
AACAGCTCCTGGGGATTTGGGGTTGCTCTGGAAAACTCATTTGCACCACTGCTGTGCCTTGGAATGCTAG
TTGGAGTAATAAATCTCTGGAACAGATTTGGAATCACACGACCTGGATGGAGTGGGACAGAGAAATTAAC
AATTACACAAGCTTAATACACTCCTTAATTGAAGAATCGCAAAACCAGCAAGAAAAGAATGAACAAGAAT
TATTGGAATTAGATAAATGGGCAAGTTTGTGGAATTGGTTTAACATAACAAATTGGCTGTGGTATATAAA
ATTATTCATAATGATAGTAGGAGGCTTGGTAGGTTTAAGAATAGTTTTTGCTGTACTTTCTATAGTGAAT
AGAGTTAGGCAGGGATATTCACCATTATCGTTTCAGACCCACCTCCCAACCCCGAGGGGACCCATGCATT
GCATCTCAATTAGTCAGCAACCAGGTGTGGAAAGTCCCCAGGCTCCCCAGCAGGCAGAAGTATGCAAAGC
ATGCGTCTCAATTAGTCAGCAACCATAGTCCCGCCCCTAACTCCGCCCATCCCGCCCCTAACTCCGCCCA
GTTCCGCCCATTCTCCGCCCCATGGCTGACTAATTTTTTTTATTTATGCAGAGGCCGAGGCCGCCTCGGC
CTCTGAGCTATTCCAGAAGTAGTGAGGAGGCTTTTTTGGAGGCCTAGGCTTTTGCAAAAAGCTTTCTAGA
GGTACCACCGGAGCTTACCATGACCGAGTACAAGCCCACGGTGCGCCTCGCCACCCGCGACGACGTCCCC
AGGGCCGTACGCACCCTCGCCGCCGCGTTCGCCGACTACCCCGCCACGCGCCACACCGTCGATCCGGACC
GCCACATCGAGCGGGTCACCGAGCTGCAAGAACTCTTCCTCACGCGCGTCGGGCTCGACATCGGCAAGGT
GTGGGTCGCGGACGACGGCGCCGCCGTGGCGGTCTGGACCACGCCGGAGAGCGTCGAAGCGGGGGCGGTG
TTCGCCGAGATCGGCCCGCGCATGGCCGAGTTGAGCGGTTCCCGGCTGGCCGCGCAGCAACAGATGGAAG
GCCTCCTGGCGCCGCACCGGCCCAAGGAGCCCGCGTGGTTCCTGGCCACCGTCGGCGTCTCGCCCGACCA
CCAGGGCAAGGGTCTGGGCAGCGCCGTCGTGCTCCCCGGAGTGGAGGCGGCCGAGCGCGCCGGGGTGCCC
GCCTTCCTGGAGACCTCCGCGCCCCGCAACCTCCCCTTCTACGAGCGGCTCGGCTTCACCGTCACCGCCG
ACGTCGAGGTGCCCGAAGGACCGCGCACCTGGTGCATGACCCGCAAGCCCGGTGCCAGTTAACGAATTCT
AGATCTTGAGACAAATGGCAGTATTCATCCACAATTTTAAAAGAAAAGGGGGGATTGGGGGGTACAGTGC
AGGGGAAAGAATAGTAGACATAATAGCAACAGACATACAAACTAAAGAATTACAAAAACAAATTACAAAA
ATTCAAAATTTTCGGGTTTATTACAGGGACAGCAGAGATCCACTTTGGCGCCGGCTCGAGGCCTGCAGGT
GCAAAGATGGATAAAGTTTTAAACAGAGAGGAATCTTTGCAGCTAATGGACCTTCTAGGTCTTGAAAGGA
GTGGGAATT
