>Addgene plasmid #144670 | TFORF3194 | depositor partial sequence | sequence record 286125 | Insert
ATCGATTGATCAACAAGTTTGTACAAAAAAGTTGGCATGGAGGCGCCCGCCAGCGCGCAGACCCCGCACC
CGCACGAGCCCATCAGCTTCGGCATCGACCAGATCCTTAACAGCCCGGACCAGGACAGCGCACCCGCCCC
GCGGGGCCCCGACGGCGCCAGCTACCTGGGAGGGCCCCCCGGGGGCCGTCCGGGCGCCACATACCCGTCT
CTGCCCGCCTCCTTTGCGGGCCTCGGCGCGCCCTTCGAGGACGCGGGATCTTACAGTGTGAACCTGAGCC
TAGCGCCCGCAGGCGTGATCCGGGTGCCGGCGCACAGGCCGCTGCCCGGGGCCGTGCCACCGCCTCTGCC
AAGCGCGCTACCCGCCATGCCCTCCGTGCCCACGGTCTCCAGCCTTGGCGGTCTCAATTTCCCCTGGATG
GAGAGCAGCCGCCGCTTCGTGAAAGACCGCTTCACAGCGGCGGCCGCACTCACGCCCTTCACCGTGACCC
GGCGCATCGGCCACCCCTACCAGAACCGGACGCCGCCCAAGCGTAAGAAGCCGCGCACGTCCTTTTCCCG
GGTGCAGATCTGCGAGCTGGAAAAGCGCTTCCATCGCCAGAAGTACCTGGCCTCTGCCGAGAGGGCGGCG
CTCGCCAAGTCCCTCAAAATGACGGACGCGCAGGTCAAGACCTGGTTCCAAAACCGGAGGACCAAGTGGC
GGCGGCAGACGGCGGAGGAGCGGGAGGCGGAGCGGCAGCAGGCGAGCCGGCTCATGCTGCAGCTGCAACA
CGACGCCTTCCAAAAGAGCCTCAACGACTCCATCCAGCCTGACCCGCTCTGTCTGCACAACTCGTCACTC
TTTGCTCTGCAGAATCTGCAGCCCTGGGAGGAGGATAGTTCCAAGGTTCCCGCTGTCACCTCCCTGGTGT
GCCCAACTTTCTTGTACAAAGTGGTTGATATCGGTAAGCCTATCCCTAACCCTCTCCTCGGTCTCGATTC
TACGTAGTAATGAACTAGTCCGTAACTTGAAAGTATTTCGATTTCTTGGCTTTATATATCTTGTGGAAAG
GACGACTGAGAATCGAGCATCCTCACCCA
