>Addgene plasmid #144670 | TFORF3194 | depositor partial sequence | sequence record 286126 | Barcode
CTGAGAATCGAGCATCCTCACCCA
